>Addgene plasmid #233129 | cASIC1 concatemer - Subunit A | addgene full sequence | sequence record 468110 | Addgene NGS Result
TAGTTATTAATAGTAATCAATTACGGGGTCATTAGTTCATAGCCCATATATGGAGTTCCGCGTTACATAA
CTTACGGTAAATGGCCCGCCTGGCTGACCGCCCAACGACCCCCGCCCATTGACGTCAATAATGACGTATG
TTCCCATAGTAACGCCAATAGGGACTTTCCATTGACGTCAATGGGTGGAGTATTTACGGTAAACTGCCCA
CTTGGCAGTACATCAAGTGTATCATATGCCAAGTACGCCCCCTATTGACGTCAATGACGGTAAATGGCCC
GCCTGGCATTATGCCCAGTACATGACCTTATGGGACTTTCCTACTTGGCAGTACATCTACGTATTAGTCA
TCGCTATTACCATGGTGATGCGGTTTTGGCAGTACATCAATGGGCGTGGATAGCGGTTTGACTCACGGGG
ATTTCCAAGTCTCCACCCCATTGACGTCAATGGGAGTTTGTTTTGGCACCAAAATCAACGGGACTTTCCA
AAATGTCGTAACAACTCCGCCCCATTGACGCAAATGGGCGGTAGGCGTGTACGGTGGGAGGTCTATATAA
GCAGAGCTGGTTTAGTGAACCGTCAGATCCGCTAGCGAAGACTAGAGCCACCATGATGGACCTGAAGGTG
GACGAGGAGGAGGTGGACAGCGGGCAGCCGGTGAGCATCCAGGCCTTCGCCAGCAGCTCCACCCTGCACG
GGATCTCACACATCTTCTCCTACGAGCGGCTGTCGCTGAAGCGCGTGGTCTGGGCGCTCTGCTTCATGGG
TTCGCTGGCGCTGCTCGCCCTGGTCTGCACCAACCGCATCCAGTACTACTTCCTCTACCCCCACGTCACC
AAGCTGGACGAGGTGGCCGCCACCAGGCTCACCTTCCCTGCTGTCACCTTCTGCAACCTCAACGAGTTCC
GCTTCAGCCGGGTGACCAAGAACGACCTGTACCACGCCGGGGAACTCCTCGCCCTGCTCAATAACAGATA
CGAGATCCCGGACACACAGACAGCTGATGAGAAGCAGCTGGAAATCCTACAGGACAAGGCAAACTTCCGA
AACTTCAAGCCCAAACCTTTCAATATGTTGGAGTTTTACGACCGCGCCGGCCACGACATCCGGGAGATGC
TGCTCTCCTGCTTCTTCCGTGGGGAGCAGTGCAGCCCTGAGGACTTCAAAGTGGTGTTCACACGCTATGG
GAAGTGCTACACGTTCAACGCAGGGCAGGATGGCAAACCCCGGCTCATCACCATGAAGGGGGGCACTGGA
AATGGCCTGGAGATCATGCTGGACATCCAGCAGGACGAGTACCTCCCAGTGTGGGGGGAAACAGATGAGA
CCTCATTTGAAGCCGGGATCAAGGTGCAGATCCACAGCCAGGATGAGCCTCCACTCATCGACCAGCTGGG
CTTCGGTGTGGCACCCGGCTTCCAGACCTTCGTGTCCTGCCAGGAGCAGCGGCTCATCTACCTACCACCT
CCCTGGGGCGACTGTAAGGCCACAACGGGTGACTCGGAGTTCTACGACACTTACAGCATCACTGCCTGCC
GCATCGACTGCGAGACCCGCTACCTGGTGGAGAACTGCAACTGCCGCATGGTGCACATGCCAGGCGATGC
CCCTTATTGCACCCCAGAGCAGTACAAGGAGTGTGCAGATCCAGCCTTAGATTTCCTGGTGGAGAAGGAC
AATGAGTACTGTGTCTGTGAGATGCCCTGCAACGTCACCCGCTATGGCAAAGAGCTCTCCATGGTGAAGA
TCCCCAGCAAAGCCTCCGCCAAGTACCTGGCAAAGAAGTACAACAAGTCGGAGCAGTACATCGGGGAGAA
CATCCTGGTGCTGGACATCTTCTTTGAAGCCCTGAACTATGAGACAATCGAGCAGAAGAAGGCGTATGAG
GTGGCTGGATTGCTGGGTGACATCGGGGGACAGATGGGGCTGTTTATCGGGGCCAGCATCCTCACTGTGC
TGGAGCTCTTTGACTACGCCTATGAGGTGATCAAGCACCGGCTGTGCCGGCGGGGCAAATGCCGCAAGAA
CCACAAGAGGAACAACACGGACAAGGGCGTCGCGCTGAGCATGGATGATGTGAAACGCCACAACCCCTGT
GAGAGCCTACGGGGTCACCCGGCTGGCATGACGTACGCAGCGAACATCCTACCTCACCACCCGGCCCGGG
GCACCTTTGAGGACTTCACCTGCGCAGGTACCGTGAACAGTCTTCCTCGAGCTCAAGCTTCGAATTCTGC
AGTCGACGGTACCGCGGGCCCGGGATCCACCGGATCTAGATAACTGATCATAATCAGCCATACCACATTT
GTAGAGGTTTTACTTGCTTTAAAAAACCTCCCACACCTCCCCCTGAACCTGAAACATAAAATGAATGCAA
TTGTTGTTGTTAACTTGTTTATTGCAGCTTATAATGGTTACAAATAAAGCAATAGCATCACAAATTTCAC
AAATAAAGCATTTTTTTCACTGCATTCTAGTTGTGGTTTGTCCAAACTCATCAATGTATCTTAAGGCGTA
AATTGTAAGCGTTAATATTTTGTTAAAATTCGCGTTAAATTTTTGTTAAATCAGCTCATTTTTTAACCAA
TAGGCCGAAATCGGCAAAATCCCTTATAAATCAAAAGAATAGACCGAGATAGGGT
[37 nt withheld, positions 2646-2682]
AAAGAACGTGGACTCCAACGTCAAAGG
[49 nt withheld, positions 2710-2758]
T
[91 nt withheld, positions 2760-2850]
G
[124 nt withheld, positions 2852-2975]
CAGGTGGCACTTTTCGGGGAAATGTGCGCGGAACCCCTATTTGTTTATTTTTCTAAATACATTCAAATAT
GTATCCGCTCATGAGACAATAACCCTGATAAATGCTTCAATAATATTGAAAAAGGAAGAGTCCTGAGGCG
GAAAGAACCAGCTGTGGAATGTGTGTCAGTTAGGGTGTGGAAAGTCCCCAGGCTCCCCAGCAGGCAGAAG
TATGCAAAGCATGCATCTCAATTAGTCAGCAACCAGGTGTGGAAAGTCCCCAGGCTCCCCAGCAGGCAGA
AGTATGCAAAGCATGCATCTCAATTAGTCAGCAACCATAGTCCCGCCCCTAACTCCGCCCATCCCGCCCC
TAACTCCGCCCAGTTCCGCCCATTCTCCGCCCCATGGCTGACTAATTTTTTTTATTTATGCAGAGGCCGA
GGCCGCCTCGGCCTCTGAGCTATTCCAGAAGTAGTGAGGAGGCTTTTTTGGAGGCCTAGGCTTTTGCAAA
GATCGATCAAGAGACAGGATGAGGATCGTTTCGCATGATTGAACAAGATGGATTGCACGCAGGTTCTCCG
GCCGCTTGGGTGGAGAGGCTATTCGGCTATGACTGGGCACAACAGACAATCGGCTGCTCTGATGCCGCCG
TGTTCCGGCTGTCAGCGCAGGGGCGCCCGGTTCTTTTTGTCAAGACCGACCTGTCCGGTGCCCTGAATGA
ACTGCAAGACGAGGCAGCGCGGCTATCGTGGCTGGCCACGACGGGCGTTCCTTGCGCAGCTGTGCTCGAC
GTTGTCACTGAAGCGGGAAGGGACTGGCTGCTATTGGGCGAAGTGCCGGGGCAGGATCTCCTGTCATCTC
ACCTTGCTCCTGCCGAGAAAGTATCCATCATGGCTGATGCAATGCGGCGGCTGCATACGCTTGATCCGGC
TACCTGCCCATTCGACCACCAAGCGAAACATCGCATCGAGCGAGCACGTACTCGGATGGAAGCCGGTCTT
GTCGATCAGGATGATCTGGACGAAGAGCATCAGGGGCTCGCGCCAGCCGAACTGTTCGCCAGGCTCAAGG
CGAGCATGCCCGACGGCGAGGATCTCGTCGTGACCCATGGCGATGCCTGCTTGCCGAATATCATGGTGGA
AAATGGCCGCTTTTCTGGATTCATCGACTGTGGCCGGCTGGGTGTGGCGGACCGCTATCAGGACATAGCG
TTGGCTACCCGTGATATTGCTGAAGAGCTTGGCGGCGAATGGGCTGACCGCTTCCTCGTGCTTTACGGTA
TCGCCGCTCCCGATTCGCAGCGCATCGCCTTCTATCGCCTTCTTGACGAGTTCTTCTGAGCGGGACTCTG
GGGTTCGAAATGACCGACCAAGCGACGCCCAACCTGCCATCACGAGATTTCGATTCCACCGCCGCCTTCT
ATGAAAGGTTGGGCTTCGGAATCGTTTTCCGGGACGCCGGCTGGATGATCCTCCAGCGCGGGGATCTCAT
GCTGGAGTTCTTCGCCCACCCTAGGGGGAGGCTAACTGAAACACGGAAGGAGACAATACCGGAAGGAACC
CGCGCTATGACGGCAATAAAAAGACAGAATAAAACGCACGGTGTTGGGTCGTTTGTTCATAAACGCGGGG
TTCGGTCCCAGGGCTGGCACTCTGTCGATACCCCACCGAGACCCCATTGGGGCCAATACGCCCGCGTTTC
TTCCTTTTCCCCACCCCACCCCCCAAGTTCGGGTGAAGGCCCAGGGCTCGCAGCCAACGTCGGGGCGGCA
GGCCCTGCCATAGCCTCAGGTTACTCATATATACTTTAGATTGATTTAAAACTTCATTTTTAATTTAAAA
GGATCTAGGTGAAGATCCTTTTTGATAATCTCATGACCAAAATCCCTTAACGTGAGTTTTCGTTCCACTG
AGCGTCAGACCCCGTAGAAAAGATCAAAGGATCTTCTTGAGATCCTTTTTTTCTGCGCGTAATCTGCTGC
TTGCAAACAAAAAAACCACCGCTACCAGCGGTGGTTTGTTTGCCGGATCAAGAGCTACCAACTCTTTTTC
CGAAGGTAACTGGCTTCAGCAGAGCGCAGATACCAAATACTGTTCTTCTAGTGTAGCCGTAGTTAGGCCA
CCACTTCAAGAACTCTGTAGCACCGCCTACATACCTCGCTCTGCTAATCCTGTTACCAGTGGCTGCTGCC
AGTGGCGATAAGTCGTGTCTTACCGGGTTGGACTCAAGACGATAGTTACCGGATAAGGCGCAGCGGTCGG
GCTGAACGGGGGGTTCGTGCACACAGCCCAGCTTGGAGCGAACGACCTACACCGAACTGAGATACCTACA
GCGTGAGCTATGAGAAAGCGCCACGCTTCCCGAAGGGAGAAAGGCGGACAGGTATCCGGTAAGCGGCAGG
GTCGGAACAGGAGAGCGCACGAGGGAGCTTCCAGGGGGAAACGCCTGGTATCTTTATAGTCCTGTCGGGT
TTCGCCACCTCTGACTTGAGCGTCGATTTTTGTGATGCTCGTCAGGGGGGCGGAGCCTATGGAAAAACGC
CAGCAACGCGGCCTTTTTACGGTTCCTGGCCTTTTGCTGGCCTTTTGCTCACATGTTCTTTCCTGCGTTA
TCCCCTGATTCTGTGGATAACCGTATTACCGCCATGCAT
Features (pLannotate 1.2.2; 14 found; start..end, strand, type, name):
     61..364     +  enhancer       CMV enhancer: human cytomegalovirus immediate early enhancer
    365..568     +  promoter       CMV promoter: human cytomegalovirus (CMV) immediate early promoter
    613..2193    +  CDS            ASIC1: ASIC1_CHICK - Also known as ACCN2. Experimental evidence at protein level: Swiss-Prot protein existence level 1. Proton-gated sodium channel; it is activated by a drop of the extracellular pH and then becomes rapidly desensitized. Generates a biphasic current with a fast inactivating and a slow sustained phase. Has high selectivity for sodium ions and can also transport lithium ions with high efficiency. Can also transport potassium ions, but with lower efficiency. It is nearly impermeable to the larger rubidium and cesium ions. From Gallus gallus (Chicken).
   2216..2268    +  misc_feature   MCS: multiple cloning site
   2285..2369    +  CDS            large T antigen (fragment): large T antigen from SV40 (simian virus 40)
   2392..2513    +  polyA_signal   SV40 poly(A) signal: SV40 polyadenylation signal
   2547..2975    -  rep_origin     f1 ori (sequence partly withheld): f1 bacteriophage origin of replication; arrow indicates direction of (+) strand synthesis
   3002..3106    +  promoter       AmpR promoter: bla
   3108..3465    +  promoter       SV40 promoter: SV40 enhancer and early promoter
   3500..4294    +  CDS            NeoR/KanR: aminoglycoside phosphotransferase from Tn5; aph(3')-II (or nptII); confers resistance to neomycin, kanamycin, and G418 (Geneticin®)
   4315..4467    +  CDS            ble (fragment): BLE_KLEPN - Experimental evidence at protein level: Swiss-Prot protein existence level 1. Binding protein with a strong affinity to the bleomycin family of antibiotics. Binds to CL990; an antimitotic-antibiotic compound. From Klebsiella pneumoniae.
   4526..4573    +  polyA_signal   HSV TK poly(A) signal: herpes simplex virus thymidine kinase polyadenylation signal (Cole and Stacy, 1985)
   4664..4680    -  polyA_signal   bGH poly(A) signal (fragment): bovine growth hormone polyadenylation signal
   4902..5490    +  rep_origin     ori: high-copy-number ColE1/pMB1/pBR322/pUC origin of replication
