[The description below was written by a language model from this plasmid's Addgene catalogue record and pLannotate feature annotations shown in this document.]
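Description:
cASIC1 concatemer - Subunit A is a mammalian expression plasmid built on the pEGFP-C1 backbone that carries the chicken (Gallus gallus) acid-sensing ion channel ASIC1, also known as ACCN2. The sequenced record is about 5.6 kb. The ASIC1 coding sequence lies directly downstream of the human cytomegalovirus immediate-early enhancer and promoter and is followed by the remaining multiple cloning site and an SV40 polyadenylation signal. No EGFP coding sequence is annotated in the feature table, although the backbone is named pEGFP-C1. The fluorescent protein therefore appears to have been replaced by the channel insert rather than fused to it, though the record does not say this explicitly. The short large T antigen, ble and bGH poly(A) fragments in the annotation are probably partial matches to backbone sequence rather than functional parts.

The plasmid is propagated in E. coli from a high-copy ColE1/pUC-type origin, and an f1 origin is also present. Selection uses the Tn5 NeoR/KanR aminoglycoside phosphotransferase, which has a bacterial bla promoter and an SV40 early promoter in tandem upstream and an HSV TK polyadenylation signal downstream. This arrangement gives kanamycin resistance in bacteria and can confer G418 resistance in mammalian cells.

ASIC1 is a proton-gated, sodium-selective channel that opens when extracellular pH drops and then desensitizes rapidly. The stated purpose of the construct is to create cASIC1 channels of defined stoichiometry in mammalian cells. The "Subunit A" name indicates one position in a concatemer strategy, in which subunits are linked so that a mutation can be placed in a known number of them. The record does not describe linker sequences, the companion subunit constructs or how the concatemer is assembled. The associated study examined proline substitutions in the β11-12 linker and their effect on desensitization.
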