Addgene plasmid #233129: cASIC1 concatemer - Subunit A
Purpose: To create cASIC1 channels of defined stoichiometry in mammalian cells
Depositing lab: David MacLean. Depositing organization: University of Rochester Medical Center. Publication: Proline substitutions in the ASIC1 beta11-12 linker slow desensitization. Purohit R, Couch T, Rook ML, MacLean DM. Biophys J. 2024 Oct 15;123(20):3507-3518. doi: 10.1016/j.bpj.2024.08.016. Epub 2024 Sep 3. PubMed 39182166.
Backbone
  Vector backbone: pEGFP-C1
  Vector type: Mammalian Expression
Growth in bacteria
  Bacterial resistance: Kanamycin, 50 μg/mL
  Growth temperature: 37°C
  Growth strain: DH5alpha
  Copy number: High Copy
Gene/Insert
  Gene/Insert name: ASIC1
  Species: G. gallus (chicken)
  Entrez Gene: ASIC1 (a.k.a. ACCN2)
Terms and licenses: Academic/Nonprofit Terms; Industry Terms: Not Available to Industry
How to cite: cASIC1 concatemer - Subunit A was a gift from David MacLean (Addgene plasmid # 233129 ; http://n2t.net/addgene:233129 ; RRID:Addgene_233129)
